Addgene plasmid #22351: pCI-MOR161-1
Depositing lab: Hiroaki Matsunami. Depositing organization: Duke University. Publication: Odor coding by a Mammalian receptor repertoire. Saito H, Chi Q, Zhuang H, Matsunami H, Mainland JD. Sci Signal. 2009 . 2(60):ra9. 10.1126/scisignal.2000016 PubMed 19261596.
Backbone
  Vector backbone: pCI
  Backbone manufacturer: Promega
  Backbone size w/o insert (bp): 4006
  Vector type: Mammalian Expression
Growth in bacteria
  Bacterial resistance: Ampicillin, 100 μg/mL
  Growth temperature: 37°C
  Growth strain: DH5alpha
  Copy number: Unknown
Gene/Insert
  Gene/Insert name: MOR161-1 (alt name: Mus musculus olfactory receptor 876)
  Species: M. musculus (mouse)
  Insert size (bp): 933
  GenBank ID: NM_146883
  Entrez Gene: Olfr876 (a.k.a. MOR161-1)
  Tag / fusion protein: Rho (N terminal on insert)
  Cloning method: Restriction Enzyme; 5′ cloning site NheI (not destroyed); 3′ cloning site NotI (not destroyed)
  Sequencing primers: 5′ T7; 3′ EBV-rev
Terms and licenses: Academic/Nonprofit Terms; Industry Terms: Not Available to Industry
How to cite: pCI-MOR161-1 was a gift from Hiroaki Matsunami (Addgene plasmid # 22351 ; http://n2t.net/addgene:22351 ; RRID:Addgene_22351)
