[The description below was written by a language model from this plasmid's Addgene catalogue record and pLannotate feature annotations shown in this document.]
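Description:
pCI-MOR161-1 is a mammalian expression plasmid built on the Promega pCI backbone and carrying the mouse olfactory receptor MOR161-1 (Olfr876), cloned as a 933 bp insert between the NheI and NotI sites. It is propagated in E. coli through a high-copy ColE1/pUC-type origin and selected with ampicillin via the β-lactamase gene. An f1 origin is also present, which allows single-stranded DNA production. The annotated sequence is 4,975 nt, consistent with the stated backbone and insert sizes plus the tag.

Expression is driven by the human cytomegalovirus immediate-early enhancer and promoter, followed by the chimeric β-globin/immunoglobulin intron that pCI uses to improve mRNA processing and expression, and is terminated by an SV40 polyadenylation signal. A T7 promoter sits just upstream of the coding region and serves as a sequencing primer site, and it could also support in vitro transcription. The open reading frame begins with a short rhodopsin-derived segment (the "Rho" tag), fused to the N terminus of the receptor. This tag is commonly used to aid cell-surface trafficking of odorant receptors in heterologous cells and to provide an epitope for detecting surface expression. The automated annotation labels the tag as a pilot whale opsin fragment and the receptor as a human OR8G2P fragment. These are nearest-homologue matches rather than the actual identity, which the catalogue gives as mouse Olfr876. Small annotated fragments of lacZα, SV40 large T antigen, rop and bom are backbone remnants.

The associated publication concerns odor coding across a mammalian receptor repertoire, so the construct fits a role in transient expression of this receptor in cultured mammalian cells for ligand-response screening.
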