Features (pLannotate 1.2.2; 15 found; start..end, strand, type, name):
    140..517     +  enhancer       CMV enhancer: human cytomegalovirus immediate early enhancer
    519..718     +  promoter       CMV promoter: human cytomegalovirus (CMV) immediate early promoter
    857..989     +  intron         chimeric intron: chimera between introns from human β-globin and immunoglobulin heavy chain genes
   1034..1052    +  promoter       T7 promoter: promoter for bacteriophage T7 RNA polymerase
   1058..1120    +  CDS            RHO (fragment): OPSD_GLOME - Experimental evidence at transcript level: Swiss-Prot protein existence level 2. Photoreceptor required for image-forming vision at low light intensity. Required for photoreceptor cell viability after birth (By similarity). Light-induced isomerization of 11-cis to all-trans retinal triggers a conformational change that activates signaling via G- proteins. Subsequent receptor phosphorylation mediates displacement of the bound G-protein alpha subunit by the arrestin SAG and terminates signaling (By similarity). From Globicephala melas (Long-finned pilot whale) (Globicephala melaena)
   1130..1990    +  CDS            OR8G2P (fragment): O8G2P_HUMAN - Also known as OR8G2 From Homo sapiens (Human).
   2089..2210    -  polyA_signal   SV40 poly(A) signal: SV40 polyadenylation signal
   2233..2301    -  CDS            large T antigen (fragment): large T antigen from SV40 (simian virus 40)
   2320..2387    +  CDS            lacZα (fragment): LacZα fragment of β-galactosidase; lacZ fragment
   2391..2819    +  rep_origin     f1 ori (sequence partly withheld): f1 bacteriophage origin of replication; arrow indicates direction of (+) strand synthesis
   2847..2946    -  misc_feature   bom (fragment): basis of mobility region from pBR322
   3048..3083    -  CDS            rop (fragment): Rop protein, which maintains plasmids at low copy number; rop
   3178..3282    +  promoter       AmpR promoter: bla
   3283..4143    +  CDS            AmpR: β-lactamase; bla; confers resistance to ampicillin, carbenicillin, and related antibiotics
   4314..4902    +  rep_origin     ori: high-copy-number ColE1/pMB1/pBR322/pUC origin of replication
>Addgene plasmid #22351 | pCI-MOR161-1 | depositor full sequence | sequence record 10260 | Author sequence
TCAATATTGGCCATTAGCCATATTATTCATTGGTTATATAGCATAAATCAATATTGGCTATTGGCCATTG
CATACGTTGTATCTATATCATAATATGTACATTTATATTGGCTCATGTCCAATATGACCGCCATGTTGGC
ATTGATTATTGACTAGTTATTAATAGTAATCAATTACGGGGTCATTAGTTCATAGCCCATATATGGAGTT
CCGCGTTACATAACTTACGGTAAATGGCCCGCCTGGCTGACCGCCCAACGACCCCCGCCCATTGACGTCA
ATAATGACGTATGTTCCCATAGTAACGCCAATAGGGACTTTCCATTGACGTCAATGGGTGGAGTATTTAC
GGTAAACTGCCCACTTGGCAGTACATCAAGTGTATCATATGCCAAGTCCGCCCCCTATTGACGTCAATGA
CGGTAAATGGCCCGCCTGGCATTATGCCCAGTACATGACCTTACGGGACTTTCCTACTTGGCAGTACATC
TACGTATTAGTCATCGCTATTACCATGGTGATGCGGTTTTGGCAGTACACCAATGGGCGTGGATAGCGGT
TTGACTCACGGGGATTTCCAAGTCTCCACCCCATTGACGTCAATGGGAGTTTGTTTTGGCACCAAAATCA
ACGGGACTTTCCAAAATGTCGTAATAACCCCGCCCCGTTGACGCAAATGGGCGGTAGGCGTGTACGGTGG
GAGGTCTATATAAGCAGAGCTCGTTTAGTGAACCGTCAGATCACTAGAAGCTTTATTGCGGTAGTTTATC
ACAGTTAAATTGCTAACGCAGTCAGTGCTTCTGACACAACAGTCTCGAACTTAAGCTGCAGAAGTTGGTC
GTGAGGCACTGGGCAGGTAAGTATCAAGGTTACAAGACAGGTTTAAGGAGACCAATAGAAACTGGGCTTG
TCGAGACAGAGAAGACTCTTGCGTTTCTGATAGGCACCTATTGGTCTTACTGACATCCACTTTGCCTTTC
TCTCCACAGGTGTCCACTCCCAGTTCAATTACAGCTCTTAAGGCTAGAGTACTTAATACGACTCACTATA
GGCTAGCATGAATGGCACAGAAGGCCCTAACTTCTACGTGCCCTTCTCCAATGCGACGGGTGTGGTACGC
GAATTCACGCGTATGACTGCCAAGAATTCCTCTGTGACAGAGTTCATCCTTGCAGGCCTGACAGACCAGC
CAGGACTCCGCATGCCCCTCTTCTTCCTGTTTCTAGGTTTCTACATGGTGACTGTGGTGGGGAACCTGGG
TTTGATCTCCCTGATTGGGCTGAACTCTCACCTTCATACCCCTATGTACTTCTTTCTCTTCAATCTTTCC
TTAATCGATTTCTGCTATTCCTCTACTATCTCCCCAAAAATGCTGATGAGTTTTATCTCAAAGAAGAACA
TCATCTCACATCCAGGGTGCATGGCACAGTTGTTTTTCTTCTGTTTTTTTGTTATCTCTGAGTCTTTTAT
TCTGTCAGCCATGGCATATGACCGTTATGTTGCCATCTGTAACCCCCTGATGTACATGGTCACCATGTCT
CCCCAGGTTTGTTTACTCCTTTTGTTTGGTGTATATTTAATGGGTTTTGTTGGAGCCATGGCCCACACCA
TATCCATGGCAAGGCTGACCTTCTGTGCTGACAACATTGTCAACCACTATATGTGTGATATCCTTCCCCT
TCTGGAGCACTCCTGTACTAGCACCTATGTGAATGAACTGGTAGTCTTTATTTTTGTGAGTTTTGATATT
GGTGTGCCCATTGTCACCATCTTCATTTCTTATGCCCTCATCCTCTCTAGCATTCTTCACATGCATTCCA
CAGAGGGCAGGTCCAAGGCCTTCAGCACCTGCAGCTCCCACATGATTGTGGTTTGTCTTTTCTTTGGTTC
TGGGGCTTTCATGTATCTCCAGCCACCTTCTGTTTTGTCCCTTGACCAAGGAAAGGTGTCTTCCTTGTTC
TATACGATTGTAGTACCTATGTTGAATCCTCTGATCTATAGCTTGAGAAATAAGGATGTCAAAGTTGCTG
TAAGGAAAACCTTGGACAGGAGAATATTTTCTTGAGCGGCCGCTTCGAGCAGACATGATAAGATACATTG
ATGAGTTTGGACAAACCACAACTAGAATGCAGTGAAAAAAATGCTTTATTTGTGAAATTTGTGATGCTAT
TGCTTTATTTGTAACCATTATAAGCTGCAATAAACAAGTTAACAACAACAATTGCATTCATTTTATGTTT
CAGGTTCAGGGGGAGATGTGGGAGGTTTTTTAAAGCAAGTAAAACCTCTACAAATGTGGTAAAATCGATA
AGGATCCGGGCTGGCGTAATAGCGAAGAGGCCCGCACCGATCGCCCTTCCCAACAGTTGCGCAGCCTGAA
TGGCGAATGG
[124 nt withheld, positions 2391-2514]
C
[91 nt withheld, positions 2516-2606]
A
[49 nt withheld, positions 2608-2656]
CCTTTGACGTTGGAGTCCACGTTCTTT
[37 nt withheld, positions 2684-2720]
ACCCTATCTCGGTCTATTCTTTTGATTTATAAGGGATTTTGCCGATTTCGGCCTATTGGTTAAAAAATGA
GCTGATTTAACAAAAATTTAACGCGAATTTTAACAAAATATTAACGCTTACAATTTCCTGATGCGGTATT
TTCTCCTTACGCATCTGTGCGGTATTTCACACCGCATATGGTGCACTCTCAGTACAATCTGCTCTGATGC
CGCATAGTTAAGCCAGCCCCGACACCCGCCAACACCCGCTGACGCGCCCTGACGGGCTTGTCTGCTCCCG
GCATCCGCTTACAGACAAGCTGTGACCGTCTCCGGGAGCTGCATGTGTCAGAGGTTTTCACCGTCATCAC
CGAAACGCGCGAGACGAAAGGGCCTCGTGATACGCCTATTTTTATAGGTTAATGTCATGATAATAATGGT
TTCTTAGACGTCAGGTGGCACTTTTCGGGGAAATGTGCGCGGAACCCCTATTTGTTTATTTTTCTAAATA
CATTCAAATATGTATCCGCTCATGAGACAATAACCCTGATAAATGCTTCAATAATATTGAAAAAGGAAGA
GTATGAGTATTCAACATTTCCGTGTCGCCCTTATTCCCTTTTTTGCGGCATTTTGCCTTCCTGTTTTTGC
TCACCCAGAAACGCTGGTGAAAGTAAAAGATGCTGAAGATCAGTTGGGTGCACGAGTGGGTTACATCGAA
CTGGATCTCAACAGCGGTAAGATCCTTGAGAGTTTTCGCCCCGAAGAACGTTTTCCAATGATGAGCACTT
TTAAAGTTCTGCTATGTGGCGCGGTATTATCCCGTATTGACGCCGGGCAAGAGCAACTCGGTCGCCGCAT
ACACTATTCTCAGAATGACTTGGTTGAGTACTCACCAGTCACAGAAAAGCATCTTACGGATGGCATGACA
GTAAGAGAATTATGCAGTGCTGCCATAACCATGAGTGATAACACTGCGGCCAACTTACTTCTGACAACGA
TCGGAGGACCGAAGGAGCTAACCGCTTTTTTGCACAACATGGGGGATCATGTAACTCGCCTTGATCGTTG
GGAACCGGAGCTGAATGAAGCCATACCAAACGACGAGCGTGACACCACGATGCCTGTAGCAATGGCAACA
ACGTTGCGCAAACTATTAACTGGCGAACTACTTACTCTAGCTTCCCGGCAACAATTAATAGACTGGATGG
AGGCGGATAAAGTTGCAGGACCACTTCTGCGCTCGGCCCTTCCGGCTGGCTGGTTTATTGCTGATAAATC
TGGAGCCGGTGAGCGTGGGTCTCGCGGTATCATTGCAGCACTGGGGCCAGATGGTAAGCCCTCCCGTATC
GTAGTTATCTACACGACGGGGAGTCAGGCAACTATGGATGAACGAAATAGACAGATCGCTGAGATAGGTG
CCTCACTGATTAAGCATTGGTAACTGTCAGACCAAGTTTACTCATATATACTTTAGATTGATTTAAAACT
TCATTTTTAATTTAAAAGGATCTAGGTGAAGATCCTTTTTGATAATCTCATGACCAAAATCCCTTAACGT
GAGTTTTCGTTCCACTGAGCGTCAGACCCCGTAGAAAAGATCAAAGGATCTTCTTGAGATCCTTTTTTTC
TGCGCGTAATCTGCTGCTTGCAAACAAAAAAACCACCGCTACCAGCGGTGGTTTGTTTGCCGGATCAAGA
GCTACCAACTCTTTTTCCGAAGGTAACTGGCTTCAGCAGAGCGCAGATACCAAATACTGTTCTTCTAGTG
TAGCCGTAGTTAGGCCACCACTTCAAGAACTCTGTAGCACCGCCTACATACCTCGCTCTGCTAATCCTGT
TACCAGTGGCTGCTGCCAGTGGCGATAAGTCGTGTCTTACCGGGTTGGACTCAAGACGATAGTTACCGGA
TAAGGCGCAGCGGTCGGGCTGAACGGGGGGTTCGTGCACACAGCCCAGCTTGGAGCGAACGACCTACACC
GAACTGAGATACCTACAGCGTGAGCTATGAGAAAGCGCCACGCTTCCCGAAGGGAGAAAGGCGGACAGGT
ATCCGGTAAGCGGCAGGGTCGGAACAGGAGAGCGCACGAGGGAGCTTCCAGGGGGAAACGCCTGGTATCT
TTATAGTCCTGTCGGGTTTCGCCACCTCTGACTTGAGCGTCGATTTTTGTGATGCTCGTCAGGGGGGCGG
AGCCTATGGAAAAACGCCAGCAACGCGGCCTTTTTACGGTTCCTGGCCTTTTGCTGGCCTTTTGCTCACA
TGGCTCGACAGATCT
