>Addgene plasmid #22351 | pCI-MOR161-1 | addgene partial sequence | sequence record 28184 | 22351 with T7
CCTACTTCTACGTGCCCTTCTCCAATGCGACGGGTGTGGTACGCGAATTCACGCGTATGACTGCCAAGAA
TTCCTCTGTGACAGAGTTCATCCTTGCAGGCCTGACAGACCAGCCAGGACTCCGCATGCCCCTCTTCTTC
CTGTTTCTAGGTTTCTACATGGTGACTGTGGTGGGGAACCTGGGTTTGATCTCCCTGATTGGGCTGAACT
CTCACCTTCATACCCCTATGTACTTCTTTCTCTTCAATCTTTCCTTAATCGATTTCTGCTATTCCTCTAC
TATCTCCCCAAAAATGCTGATGAGTTTTATCTCAAAGAAGAACATCATCTCACATCCAGGGTGCATGGCA
CAGTTGTTTTTCTTCTGTTTTTTTGTTATCTCTGAGTCTTTTATTCTGTCAGCCATGGCATATGACCGTT
ATGTTGCCATCTGTAACCCCCTGATGTACATGGTCACCATGTCTCCCCAGGTTTGTTTACTCCTTTTGTT
TGGTGTATATTTAATGGGTTTTGTTGGAGCCATGGCCCACACCATATCCATGGCAAGGCTGACCTTCTGT
GCTGACAACATTGTCAACCACTATATGTGTGATATCCTTCCCCTTCTGGAGCACTCCTGTACTAGCACCT
ATGTGAATGAACTGGTAGTCTTTATTTTTGTGAGTTTTGATATTGGTGTGCCCATTGTCACCATCTTCAT
TTCTTATGCCCTCATCCTCTCTAGCATTCTTCACATGCATTCCACAGAAGGGCAGGTCCAAGGCCTTCAG
CACCTGCAGCTCCCACATGAT
